>Addgene plasmid #64197 | ROZA YF | addgene partial sequence | sequence record 110402 | CMV-F 5'-CGCAAATGGGCGGTAGGCGTG-3'
CTATATAAGCAGAGCTCTCTGGCTAACTAGAGAACCCACTGCTTACTGGCTTATCGAAATTAATACGACT
CACTATAGGGAGACCCAAGCTTGCGGCCGCCACCATGGGCTGTGTCTGCAGCTCAAACCCTGAAGATGAC
AACATGGTGAGCAAGGGCGAGGAGCTGTTCACCGGGGTGGTGCCCATCCTGGTCGAGCTGGACGGCGACG
TAAACGGCCACAGGTTCAGCGTGTCCGGCGAGGGCGAGGGCGATGCCACCTACGGCAAGCTGACCCTGAA
GTTCATCTGCACCACCGGCAAGCTGCCCGTGCCCTGGCCCACCCTCGTGACCACCCTGACCTGGGGCGTG
CAGTGCTTCAGCCGCTACCCCGACCACATGAAGCAGCACGACTTCTTCAAGTCCGCCATGCCCGAAGGCT
ACGTCCAGGAGCGTACCATCTTCTTCAAGGACGACGGCAACTACAAGACCCGCGCCGAGGTGAAGTTCGA
GGGCGACACCCTGGTGAACCGCATCGAGCTGAAGGGCATCGACTTCAAGGAGGACGGCAACATCCTGGGG
CACAAGCTGGAGTACAACTACATCAGCCACAACGTCTATATCACCGCCGACAAGCAGAAGAACGGCATCA
AGGCCCACTTCAAGATCCGCCACAACATCGAGGACGGCAGCGTGCAGCTCGCCGACCACTACCAGCAGAA
CACCCCCATCGGCGACGGCCCCGTGCTGCTGCCCGACAACCACTACCTGAGCACCCAGTCCAAGCTGAGC
AAAGACCCCAACGAGAAGCGCGATCACATGGTCCTGAAGGAGTTCGTGACCGCCGCCCGCATGCATAAAC
CACATCCGTGGTTTTTTGGCAAAATCCCCAGAGCCAAGGCAGAAGAAATGCTCAGCAAACAGCGGCATGA
CGGGGCCTTCCTGATCCGAGAGAGCGAGAGCGCTCCTGGGGACTTCTCCCTGTCCGTCAAGTTTGGAAAT
GATGTGCAGCACTTCAAGGTGCTCCGCGACGGAGCCGGGAAGTATTTCCTGTGGGTGGTGAAGTTTAATT
CTTTGAATGAGCTGGTAGATTACCACAGATCAAC
