>Addgene plasmid #64197 | ROZA YF | addgene partial sequence | sequence record 110403 | BGH-rev 5'-TAGAAGGCACAGTCGAGG-3'
CATTTAGGTGACACTATAGAATAGGGCCCTCTAGATGCATGCTCGAGCGGCCGCCAGTGTGATGGATATC
TGCAGAATTCGATTGGCTGATTATGATCTGAAAGCTTAGATCTTTACTTGTACAGCTCGTCCATGCCGTG
AGTGATCCCGGCGGCGGTCACGAACTCCAGCAGGACCATGTGATCGCGCTTCTCGTTGGGGTCTTTGCTC
AGCTTGGACTGGTAGCTCAGGTAGTGGTTGTCGGGCAGCAGCACGGGGCCGTCGCCGATGGGGGTGTTCT
GCTGGTAGTGGTCGGCGAGCTGCACGCTGCCGTCCTCGATGTTGTGGCGGATCTTGAAGTTCACCTTGAT
GCCGTTCTTCTGCTTGTCGGCCATGATATAGACGTTGTGGCTGTTGTAGTTGTACTCCAGCTTGTGCCCC
AGGATGTTGCCGTCCTCCTTGAAGTCGATGCCCTTCAGCTCGATGCGGTTCACCAGGGTGTCGCCCTCGA
ACTTCACCTCGGCGCGGGTCTTGTAGTTGCCGTCGTCCTTGAAGAAGATGGTGCGCTCCTGGACGTAGCC
TTCGGGCATGGCGGACTTGAAGAAGTCGTGCTGCTTCATGTGGTCGGGGTAGCGGGCGAAGCACTTCAGG
CCGTAGCCGAAGGTGGTCACGAGGGTGGGCCAGGGCACGGGCAGCTTGCCGGTGGTGCAGATGAACTTCA
GGGTCAGCTTGCCGTAGGTGGCATCGCCCTCGCCCTCGCCGGACACGCTGAACTTGTGGCCGTTTACGTC
GCCGTCCAGCTCGACCAGGATGGGCACCACCCCGGTGAACAGCTCCTCGCCCTTGCTCACCATGAGCTCC
TCACTCTCAGGAACATTCACGAAATCTTCACAAGACCCGCCATTGTTATTTCCCCCGTTATTACCTGCAG
ACCCGCCATTGTTATTTCCCCCGTTATTGCCTTCTATGTCCCGTAAGAATATCTGCTGGTTCCTGGACAC
G
