[The description below was written by a language model from this plasmid's Addgene catalogue record.]
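Description:
ROZA YF is a mammalian expression plasmid built on the pcDNA3.1+ backbone that encodes the control version of ROZA, a genetically encoded FRET biosensor for the activity of the tyrosine kinase ZAP-70. The synthetic insert of about 1.9 kb was placed between the HindIII and EcoRI sites, both of which remain intact, downstream of the CMV promoter for strong constitutive expression in transfected mammalian cells. The plasmid is maintained in E. coli at high copy number under ampicillin selection, and it carries a neomycin resistance marker so that stably expressing mammalian cells can be selected with G418. The record lists the total vector size as equal to the insert size, which cannot be right given a backbone of roughly 5.4 kb. The complete plasmid should be about the sum of the two.

The biosensor incorporates monomeric variants of CFP and YFP, which form a FRET donor and acceptor pair. In reporters of this type, phosphorylation of a substrate tyrosine by the kinase changes the conformation of the protein and so alters energy transfer between the two fluorophores. In the YF variant that tyrosine phosphorylation site has been mutated to phenylalanine, so the sensor cannot be phosphorylated at that position. It therefore serves as a negative control, used alongside the wild-type ROZA reporter to confirm that FRET changes seen in live-cell imaging reflect ZAP-70-dependent phosphorylation. The associated work applied the sensor to kinase activity at the immunological synapse and antisynapse. The record does not detail the substrate sequence, the phospho-binding module or any targeting elements within the insert, and no feature table was provided.
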