Addgene plasmid #64197: ROZA YF
Purpose: Fluorescent Reporter for ZAP-70 tyrosine kinase activity-control YF mutant
Depositing lab: Annemarie Lellouch. Depositing organization: Delegation INSERM Provence - Alpe Cotes d'Azur - Corse. Publication: A novel ZAP-70 dependent FRET based biosensor reveals kinase activity at both the immunological synapse and the antisynapse. Randriamampita C, Mouchacca P, Malissen B, Marguet D, Trautmann A, Lellouch AC. PLoS One. 2008 Jan 30;3(1):e1521. doi: 10.1371/journal.pone.0001521. PubMed 18231606.
Backbone
  Vector backbone: pCDNA 3.1+
  Backbone manufacturer: invitrogen
  Backbone size w/o insert (bp): 5445
  Total vector size (bp): 1908
  Vector type: Mammalian Expression
  Selectable markers: Neomycin (select with G418)
Growth in bacteria
  Bacterial resistance: Ampicillin, 100 μg/mL
  Growth temperature: 37°C
  Growth strain: DH5alpha
  Copy number: High Copy
Gene/Insert
  Gene/Insert name: ROZA YF
  Species: Synthetic
  Insert size (bp): 1908
  Mutation: tyrosine phosphorylatin site mutated to phenylalanine
  GenBank ID: EU035753
  Promoter: CMV
  Cloning method: Restriction Enzyme; 5′ cloning site HindIII (not destroyed); 3′ cloning site EcoRI (not destroyed)
  Sequencing primers: 5′ T7; 3′ Sp6
Resource information
  A portion of this plasmid was derived from a plasmid made by: This construct includes monomeric variants of CFP and YFP that were obtained from RY Tsien UC San Diego, USA (see reference below)
Terms and licenses: Academic/Nonprofit Terms; Industry Terms: Not Available to Industry
Depositor comments: Reference for monomeric CFP and YFP fluorescent proteins: Zacharias DA, Violin JD, Newton AC, Tsien RY (2002). Partitioning of lipid-modified monomeric GFPs into membrane microdomains of live cells. Science 296: 913-916.
How to cite: ROZA YF was a gift from Annemarie Lellouch (Addgene plasmid # 64197 ; http://n2t.net/addgene:64197 ; RRID:Addgene_64197)
